Addgene plasmid #116473: pHAGE-PIK3CA-E453A
Purpose: Lentiviral expression of PIK3CA E453A
Depositing lab: Gordon Mills & Kenneth Scott. Depositing organization: Baylor College of Medicine. Publication: Systematic Functional Annotation of Somatic Mutations in Cancer. Ng PK, Li J, Jeong KJ, Shao S, Chen H, Tsang YH, Sengupta S, Wang Z, Bhavana VH, Tran R, Soewito S, Minussi DC, Moreno D, Kong K, Dogruluk T, Lu H, Gao J, Tokheim C, Zhou DC, Johnson AM, Zeng J, Ip CKM, Ju Z, Wester M, Yu S, Li Y, Vellano CP, Schultz N, Karchin R, Ding L, Lu Y, Cheung LWT, Chen K, Shaw KR, Meric-Bernstam F, Scott KL, Yi S, Sahni N, Liang H, Mills GB. Cancer Cell. 2018 Mar 12;33(3):450-462.e10. doi: 10.1016/j.ccell.2018.01.021. PubMed 29533785.
Backbone
  Vector backbone: pHAGE
  Vector type: Lentiviral
Growth in bacteria
  Bacterial resistance: Ampicillin, 100 μg/mL
  Growth temperature: 37°C
  Growth strain: Stbl3
  Copy number: High Copy
Gene/Insert
  Gene/Insert name: PIK3CA
  Species: H. sapiens (human)
  Mutation: E453A
  Entrez Gene: PIK3CA (a.k.a. CCM4, CLAPO, CLOVE, CWS5, HMH, MCAP, MCM, MCMTC, PI3K, PI3K-alpha, p110-alpha)
  Cloning method: Gateway Cloning
Terms and licenses: Academic/Nonprofit Terms; Industry Terms: Not Available to Industry
How to cite: pHAGE-PIK3CA-E453A was a gift from Gordon Mills & Kenneth Scott (Addgene plasmid # 116473 ; http://n2t.net/addgene:116473 ; RRID:Addgene_116473)
