[The description below was written by a language model from this plasmid's Addgene catalogue record and pLannotate feature annotations shown in this document.]
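Description:
pHAGE-PIK3CA-E453A is an HIV-1-based lentiviral expression plasmid built on the pHAGE backbone and carrying human PIK3CA, the p110-alpha catalytic subunit of phosphoinositide 3-kinase, with an E453A substitution. In bacteria it is maintained through a high-copy ColE1/pUC-type origin and selected with ampicillin via the bla gene. The viral portion contains a truncated 5' LTR, the Ψ packaging signal with an adjoining gag fragment, the Rev response element for Rev-dependent nuclear export of the genomic RNA, and the cPPT/CTS element. It ends in a ΔU3 self-inactivating 3' LTR, which disables LTR promoter activity after integration. Because the packaging functions are not encoded here, they must be supplied in trans to make particles.

Between the LTRs, the constitutive human EF-1α promoter drives the PIK3CA coding sequence, which is flanked by attB1 and attB2 sites left by Gateway recombination of the open reading frame into the destination vector. Downstream lie short T3 and T7 promoter sequences, an attB4 fragment and a V5 epitope tag. The record does not state whether the V5 tag is translated in frame with the insert, so a tagged product should not be assumed. An EMCV IRES then allows puromycin N-acetyltransferase to be translated from the same transcript, coupling puromycin selection of transduced cells to transgene expression, and a WPRE enhances transcript expression. The construct is intended for stable lentiviral expression of this PIK3CA variant in mammalian cells. It comes from a study that systematically annotated the functional effects of somatic cancer mutations.
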