Features (pLannotate 1.2.2; 30 found; start..end, strand, type, name):
    377..634     +  LTR            5' LTR (truncated): truncated 5' long terminal repeat (LTR) from HIV-1
    681..806     +  misc_feature   HIV-1 Ψ: packaging signal of human immunodeficiency virus type 1
    790..1128    +  CDS            HIV-1 gag (fragment): gag protein from human immunodeficiency virus 1; gag
   1303..1536    +  misc_feature   RRE: The Rev response element (RRE) of HIV-1 allows for Rev-dependent mRNA export from the nucleus to the cytoplasm.
   1913..2013    +  CDS            Rev (fragment): human immunodeficiency virus 1 (HIV-1) Rev protein; rev; enhances nuclear export of unspliced and incompletely spliced viral mRNAs
   2058..2175    +  misc_feature   cPPT/CTS: central polypurine tract and central termination sequence of HIV-1
   2223..3401    +  promoter       EF-1α promoter: strong constitutive promoter for human elongation factor EF-1α
   3422..3442    +  protein_bind   attB1: mutant version of attB; core recombination site for the Gateway® BP reaction BP Clonase™
   3448..6651    +  CDS            PIK3CA: PK3CA_HUMAN - Experimental evidence at protein level: Swiss-Prot protein existence level 1. Phosphoinositide-3-kinase (PI3K) phosphorylates phosphatidylinositol (PI) and its phosphorylated derivatives at position 3 of the inositol ring to produce 3-phosphoinositides (PubMed:15135396, PubMed:23936502, PubMed:28676499). Uses ATP and PtdIns(4,5)P2 (phosphatidylinositol 4,5-bisphosphate) to generate phosphatidylinositol 3,4,5-trisphosphate (PIP3) (PubMed:15135396, PubMed:28676499). PIP3 plays a key role by recruiting PH domain- containing proteins to the membrane, including AKT1 and PDPK1, activat
   6656..6680    -  protein_bind   attB2: mutant version of attB; recombination site for the Gateway® BP reaction BP Clonase™
   6688..6706    +  promoter       T3 promoter: promoter for bacteriophage T3 RNA polymerase
   6732..6750    -  promoter       T7 promoter: promoter for bacteriophage T7 RNA polymerase
   6756..6774    -  protein_bind   attB4 (fragment): mutant version of attB; core recombination site for the Gateway® BP reaction BP Clonase™
   6830..6871    +  CDS            V5 tag: epitope tag from simian virus 5
   6997..7459    +  misc_feature   IRES: internal ribosome entry site (IRES) of the encephalomyocarditis virus (EMCV)
   7473..8070    +  CDS            PuroR (fragment): puromycin N-acetyltransferase; pac from Streptomyces; confers resistance to puromycin
   8086..8674    +  misc_feature   WPRE: woodchuck hepatitis virus posttranscriptional regulatory element
   8682..8747    +  CDS            nef (fragment): NEF_HV1Z2 - Experimental evidence at protein level: Swiss-Prot protein existence level 1. Extracellular Nef protein targets CD4(+) T-lymphocytes for apoptosis by interacting with CXCR4 surface receptors. From Human immunodeficiency virus type 1 group M subtype D (isolate Z2/CDC-Z34) (HIV-1).
   8749..8982    +  LTR            3' LTR (ΔU3): self-inactivating 3' long terminal repeat (LTR) from HIV-1
   9187..9291    +  promoter       AmpR promoter: bla
   9292..10152   +  CDS            AmpR: β-lactamase; bla; confers resistance to ampicillin, carbenicillin, and related antibiotics
  10323..10911   +  rep_origin     ori: high-copy-number ColE1/pMB1/pBR322/pUC origin of replication
  11094..11148   +  CDS            lacI (fragment): lac repressor; lacI; The lac repressor binds to the lac operator to inhibit transcription in E. coli. This inhibition can be relieved by adding lactose or isopropyl-β-D-thiogalactopyranoside (IPTG).
  11154..11247   +  rep_origin     SV40 ori (fragment): SV40 origin of replication
  11272..11309   +  CDS            lacI (fragment): lac repressor; lacI; The lac repressor binds to the lac operator to inhibit transcription in E. coli. This inhibition can be relieved by adding lactose or isopropyl-β-D-thiogalactopyranoside (IPTG).
  11322..11343   +  protein_bind   CAP binding site: CAP binding activates transcription in the presence of cAMP. E. coli catabolite activator protein
  11358..11388   +  promoter       lac promoter: promoter for the E. coli lac operon
  11392..11414   +  protein_bind   lac operator (fragment): The lac repressor binds to the lac operator to inhibit transcription in E. coli. This inhibition can be relieved by adding lactose or isopropyl-β-D-thiogalactopyranoside (IPTG). lac repressor encoded by lacI
  11446..11529   +  polyA_signal   SV40 poly(A) signal (fragment): SV40 polyadenylation signal
  11696..329     +  CDS            nef (fragment) (across the origin): NEF_HV1BR - Experimental evidence at protein level: Swiss-Prot protein existence level 1. Extracellular Nef protein targets CD4(+) T-lymphocytes for apoptosis by interacting with CXCR4 surface receptors (PubMed:14990729). From Human immunodeficiency virus type 1 group M subtype B (isolate BRU/LAI) (HIV-1).
>Addgene plasmid #116473 | pHAGE-PIK3CA-E453A | addgene full sequence | sequence record 242488 | Addgene NGS Result
TGGAAGGGCTAATTCACTCCCAAAGAAGACAAGATATCCTTGATCTGTGGATCTACCACACACAAGGCTA
CTTCCCTGATTAGCAGAACTACACACCAGGGCCAGGGGTCAGATATCCACTGACCTTTGGATGGTGCTAC
AAGCTAGTACCAGTTGAGCCAGATAAGGTAGAAGAGGCCAATAAAGGAGAGAACACCAGCTTGTTACACC
CTGTGAGCCTGCATGGGATGGATGACCCGGAGAGAGAAGTGTTAGAGTGGAGGTTTGACAGCCGCCTAGC
ATTTCATCACGTGGCCCGAGAGCTGCATCCGGAGTACTTCAAGAACTGCTGATATCGAGCTTGCTACAAG
GGACTTTCCGCTGGGGACTTTCCAGGGAGGCGTGGCCTGGGCGGGACTGGGGAGTGGCGAGCCCTCAGAT
CCTGCATATAAGCAGCTGCTTTTTGCCTGTACTGGGTCTCTCTGGTTAGACCAGATCTGAGCCTGGGAGC
TCTCTGGCTAACTAGGGAACCCACTGCTTAAGCCTCAATAAAGCTTGCCTTGAGTGCTTCAAGTAGTGTG
TGCCCGTCTGTTGTGTGACTCTGGTAACTAGAGATCCCTCAGACCCTTTTAGTCAGTGTGGAAAATCTCT
AGCAGTGGCGCCCGAACAGGGACTTGAAAGCGAAAGGGAAACCAGAGGAGCTCTCTCGACGCAGGACTCG
GCTTGCTGAAGCGCGCACGGCAAGAGGCGAGGGGCGGCGACTGGTGAGTACGCCAAAAATTTTGACTAGC
GGAGGCTAGAAGGAGAGAGATGGGTGCGAGAGCGTCAGTATTAAGCGGGGGAGAATTAGATCGCGATGGG
AAAAAATTCGGTTAAGGCCAGGGGGAAAGAAAAAATATAAATTAAAACATATAGTATGGGCAAGCAGGGA
GCTAGAACGATTCGCAGTTAATCCTGGCCTGTTAGAAACATCAGAAGGCTGTAGACAAATACTGGGACAG
CTACAACCATCCCTTCAGACAGGATCAGAAGAACTTAGATCATTATATAATACAGTAGCAACCCTCTATT
GTGTGCATCAAAGGATAGAGATAAAAGACACCAAGGAAGCTTTAGACAAGATAGAGGAAGAGCAAAACAA
AAGTAAGACCACCGCACAGCAAGCGGCCGGCCGCTGATCTTCAGACCTGGAGGAGGAGATATGAGGGACA
ATTGGAGAAGTGAATTATATAAATATAAAGTAGTAAAAATTGAACCATTAGGAGTAGCACCCACCAAGGC
AAAGAGAAGAGTGGTGCAGAGAGAAAAAAGAGCAGTGGGAATAGGAGCTTTGTTCCTTGGGTTCTTGGGA
GCAGCAGGAAGCACTATGGGCGCAGCGTCAATGACGCTGACGGTACAGGCCAGACAATTATTGTCTGGTA
TAGTGCAGCAGCAGAACAATTTGCTGAGGGCTATTGAGGCGCAACAGCATCTGTTGCAACTCACAGTCTG
GGGCATCAAGCAGCTCCAGGCAAGAATCCTGGCTGTGGAAAGATACCTAAAGGATCAACAGCTCCTGGGG
ATTTGGGGTTGCTCTGGAAAACTCATTTGCACCACTGCTGTGCCTTGGAATGCTAGTTGGAGTAATAAAT
CTCTGGAACAGATTTGGAATCACACGACCTGGATGGAGTGGGACAGAGAAATTAACAATTACACAAGCTT
AATACACTCCTTAATTGAAGAATCGCAAAACCAGCAAGAAAAGAATGAACAAGAATTATTGGAATTAGAT
AAATGGGCAAGTTTGTGGAATTGGTTTAACATAACAAATTGGCTGTGGTATATAAAATTATTCATAATGA
TAGTAGGAGGCTTGGTAGGTTTAAGAATAGTTTTTGCTGTACTTTCTATAGTGAATAGAGTTAGGCAGGG
ATATTCACCATTATCGTTTCAGACCCACCTCCCAACCCCGAGGGGACCCGACAGGCCCGAAGGAATAGAA
GAAGAAGGTGGAGAGAGAGACAGAGACAGATCCATTCGATTAGTGAACGGATCTCGACGGTATCGCCGAA
TTCACAAATGGCAGTATTCATCCACAATTTTAAAAGAAAAGGGGGGATTGGGGGGTACAGTGCAGGGGAA
AGAATAGTAGACATAATAGCAACAGACATACAAACTAAAGAATTACAAAAACAAATTACAAAAATTCAAA
ATTTTCGGGTTTATTACAGGGACAGCAGAGATCCAGTTTGGACTAGTCGTGAGGCTCCGGTGCCCGTCAG
TGGGCAGAGCGCACATCGCCCACAGTCCCCGAGAAGTTGGGGGGAGGGGTCGGCAATTGAACCGGTGCCT
AGAGAAGGTGGCGCGGGGTAAACTGGGAAAGTGATGTCGTGTACTGGCTCCGCCTTTTTCCCGAGGGTGG
GGGAGAACCGTATATAAGTGCAGTAGTCGCCGTGAACGTTCTTTTTCGCAACGGGTTTGCCGCCAGAACA
CAGGTAAGTGCCGTGTGTGGTTCCCGCGGGCCTGGCCTCTTTACGGGTTATGGCCCTTGCGTGCCTTGAA
TTACTTCCACCTGGCTGCAGTACGTGATTCTTGATCCCGAGCTTCGGGTTGGAAGTGGGTGGGAGAGTTC
GAGGCCTTGCGCTTAAGGAGCCCCTTCGCCTCGTGCTTGAGTTGAGGCCTGGCCTGGGCGCTGGGGCCGC
CGCGTGCGAATCTGGTGGCACCTTCGCGCCTGTCTCGCTGCTTTCGATAAGTCTCTAGCCATTTAAAATT
TTTGATGACCTGCTGCGACGCTTTTTTTCTGGCAAGATAGTCTTGTAAATGCGGGCCAAGATCTGCACAC
TGGTATTTCGGTTTTTGGGGCCGCGGGCGGCGACGGGGCCCGTGCGTCCCAGCGCACATGTTCGGCGAGG
CGGGGCCTGCGAGCGCGGCCACCGAGAATCGGACGGGGGTAGTCTCAAGCTGGCCGGCCTGCTCTGGTGC
CTGGCCTCGCGCCGCCGTGTATCGCCCCGCCCTGGGCGGCAAGGCTGGCCCGGTCGGCACCAGTTGCGTG
AGCGGAAAGATGGCCGCTTCCCGGCCCTGCTGCAGGGAGCTCAAAATGGAGGACGCGGCGCTCGGGAGAG
CGGGCGGGTGAGTCACCCACACAAAGGAAAAGGGCCTTTCCGTCCTCAGCCGTCGCTTCATGTGACTCCA
CGGAGTACCGGGCGCCGTCCAGGCACCTCGATTAGTTCTCGAGCTTTTGGAGTACGTCGTCTTTAGGTTG
GGGGGAGGGGTTTTATGCGATGGAGTTTCCCCACACTGAGTGGGTGGAGACTGAAGTTAGGCCAGCTTGG
CACTTGATGTAATTCTCCTTGGAATTTGCCCTTTTTGAGTTTGGATCTTGGTTCATTCTCAAGCCTCAGA
CAGTGGTTCAAAGTTTTTTTCTTCCATTTCAGGTGTCGTGAAGCGGCCCTGCAGATATCAACAAGTTTGT
ACAAAAAAGCAGGCACCATGCCTCCAAGACCATCATCAGGTGAACTGTGGGGCATCCACTTGATGCCCCC
AAGAATCCTAGTAGAATGTTTACTACCAAATGGAATGATAGTGACTTTAGAATGCCTCCGTGAGGCTACA
TTAATAACCATAAAGCATGAACTATTTAAAGAAGCAAGAAAATACCCCCTCCATCAACTTCTTCAAGATG
AATCTTCTTACATTTTCGTAAGTGTTACTCAAGAAGCAGAAAGGGAAGAATTTTTTGATGAAACAAGACG
ACTTTGTGACCTTCGGCTTTTTCAACCCTTTTTAAAAGTAATTGAACCAGTAGGCAACCGTGAAGAAAAG
ATCCTCAATCGAGAAATTGGTTTTGCTATCGGCATGCCAGTGTGTGAATTTGATATGGTTAAAGATCCAG
AAGTACAGGACTTCCGAAGAAATATTCTGAACGTTTGTAAAGAAGCTGTGGATCTTAGGGACCTCAATTC
ACCTCATAGTAGAGCAATGTATGTCTATCCTCCAAATGTAGAATCTTCACCAGAATTGCCAAAGCACATA
TATAATAAATTAGATAAAGGGCAAATAATAGTGGTGATCTGGGTAATAGTTTCTCCAAATAATGACAAGC
AGAAGTATACTCTGAAAATCAACCATGACTGTGTACCAGAACAAGTAATTGCTGAAGCAATCAGGAAAAA
AACTCGAAGTATGTTGCTATCCTCTGAACAACTAAAACTCTGTGTTTTAGAATATCAGGGCAAGTATATT
TTAAAAGTGTGTGGATGTGATGAATACTTCCTAGAAAAATATCCTCTGAGTCAGTATAAGTATATAAGAA
GCTGTATAATGCTTGGGAGGATGCCCAATTTGATGTTGATGGCTAAAGAAAGCCTTTATTCTCAACTGCC
AATGGACTGTTTTACAATGCCATCTTATTCCAGACGCATTTCCACAGCTACACCATATATGAATGGAGAA
ACATCTACAAAATCCCTTTGGGTTATAAATAGTGCACTCAGAATAAAAATTCTTTGTGCAACCTACGTGA
ATGTAAATATTCGAGACATTGATAAGATCTATGTTCGAACAGGTATCTACCATGGAGGAGAACCCTTATG
TGACAATGTGAACACTCAAAGAGTACCTTGTTCCAATCCCAGGTGGAATGAATGGCTGAATTATGATATA
TACATTCCTGATCTTCCTCGTGCTGCTCGACTTTGCCTTTCCATTTGCTCTGTTAAAGGCCGAAAGGGTG
CTAAAGAGGAACACTGTCCATTGGCATGGGGAAATATAAACTTGTTTGATTACACAGACACTCTAGTATC
TGGAAAAATGGCTTTGAATCTTTGGCCAGTACCTCATGGATTAGCAGATTTGCTGAACCCTATTGGTGTT
ACTGGATCAAATCCAAATAAAGAAACTCCATGCTTAGAGTTGGAGTTTGACTGGTTCAGCAGTGTGGTAA
AGTTCCCAGATATGTCAGTGATTGAAGAGCATGCCAATTGGTCTGTATCCCGAGAAGCAGGATTTAGCTA
TTCCCACGCAGGACTGAGTAACAGACTAGCTAGAGACAATGAATTAAGGGAAAATGACAAAGAACAGCTC
AAAGCAATTTCTACACGAGATCCTCTCTCTGAAATCACTGAGCAGGAGAAAGATTTTCTATGGAGTCACA
GACACTATTGTGTAACTATCCCCGAAATTCTACCCAAATTGCTTCTGTCTGTTAAATGGAATTCTAGAGA
TGAAGTAGCCCAGATGTATTGCTTGGTAAAAGATTGGCCTCCAATCAAACCTGAACAGGCTATGGAACTT
CTGGACTGTAATTACCCAGATCCTATGGTTCGAGGTTTTGCTGTTCGGTGCTTGGAAAAATATTTAACAG
ATGACAAACTTTCTCAGTATTTAATTCAGCTAGTACAGGTCCTAAAATATGAACAATATTTGGATAACTT
GCTTGTGAGATTTTTACTGAAGAAAGCATTGACTAATCAAAGGATTGGGCACTTTTTCTTTTGGCATTTA
AAATCTGAGATGCACAATAAAACAGTTAGCCAGAGGTTTGGCCTGCTTTTGGAGTCCTATTGTCGTGCAT
GTGGGATGTATTTGAAGCACCTGAATAGGCAAGTCGAGGCAATGGAAAAGCTCATTAACTTAACTGACAT
TCTCAAACAGGAGAAGAAGGATGAAACACAAAAGGTACAGATGAAGTTTTTAGTTGAGCAAATGAGGCGA
CCAGATTTCATGGATGCTCTACAGGGCTTTCTGTCTCCTCTAAACCCTGCTCATCAACTAGGAAACCTCA
GGCTTGAAGAGTGTCGAATTATGTCCTCTGCAAAAAGGCCACTGTGGTTGAATTGGGAGAACCCAGACAT
CATGTCAGAGTTACTGTTTCAGAACAATGAGATCATCTTTAAAAATGGGGATGATTTACGGCAAGATATG
CTAACACTTCAAATTATTCGTATTATGGAAAATATCTGGCAAAATCAAGGTCTTGATCTTCGAATGTTAC
CTTATGGTTGTCTGTCAATCGGTGACTGTGTGGGACTTATTGAGGTGGTGCGAAATTCTCACACTATTAT
GCAAATTCAGTGCAAAGGCGGCTTGAAAGGTGCACTGCAGTTCAACAGCCACACACTACATCAGTGGCTC
AAAGACAAGAACAAAGGAGAAATATATGATGCAGCCATTGACCTGTTTACACGTTCATGTGCTGGATACT
GTGTAGCTACCTTCATTTTGGGAATTGGAGATCGTCACAATAGTAACATCATGGTGAAAGACGATGGACA
ACTGTTTCATATAGATTTTGGACACTTTTTGGATCACAAGAAGAAAAAATTTGGTTATAAACGAGAACGT
GTGCCATTTGTTTTGACACAGGATTTCTTAATAGTGATTAGTAAAGGAGCCCAAGAATGCACAAAGACAA
GAGAATTTGAGAGGTTTCAGGAGATGTGTTACAAGGCTTATCTAGCTATTCGACAGCATGCCAATCTCTT
CATAAATCTTTTCTCAATGATGCTTGGCTCTGGAATGCCAGAACTACAATCTTTTGATGACATTGCATAC
ATTCGAAAGACCCTAGCCTTAGATAAAACTGAGCAAGAGGCTTTGGAGTATTTCATGAAACAAATGAATG
ATGCACATCATGGTGGCTGGACAACAAAAATGGATTGGATCTTCCACACAATTAAACAGCATGCATTGAA
CTAGAACCCAGCTTTCTTGTACAAAGTGGTGATATCCAATTAACCCTCACTAAAGGGTAAGATTAGAAGT
TAATGAAGAACCCTATAGTGAGTCGTATTACCACCCAACTTTTCTATACAAAGTGGTTGATATCCAGCAC
AGTGGCGGCCGCTCGAGTCTAGAGGGCCCGCGGTTCGAAGGTAAGCCTATCCCTAACCCTCTCCTCGGTC
TCGATTCTACGCGTACCGGTTAGTAATGAGATCCCTCCCCCCCCCNTAACGTTACTGGCCGAAGCCGCTT
GGAATAAGGCCGGTGTGCGTTTGTCTATATGTTATTTTCCACCATATTGCCGTCTTTTGGCAATGTGAGG
GCCCGGAAACCTGGCCCTGTCTTCTTGACGAGCATTCCTAGGGGTCTTTCCCCTCTCGCCAAAGGAATGC
AAGGTCTGTTGAATGTCGTGAAGGAAGCAGTTCCTCTGGAAGCTTCTTGAAGACAAACAACGTCTGTAGC
GACCCTTTGCAGGCAGCGGAACCCCCCACCTGGCGACAGGTGCCTCTGCGGCCAAAAGCCACGTGTATAA
GATACACCTGCAAAGGCGGCACAACCCCAGTGCCACGTTGTGAGTTGGATAGTTGTGGAAAGAGTCAAAT
GGCTCTCCTCAAGCGTATTCAACAAGGGGCTGAAGGATGCCCAGAAGGTACCCCATTGTATGGGATCTGA
TCTGGGGCCTCGGTGCACATGCTTTACATGTGTTTAGTCGAGGTTAAAAAAACGTCTAGGCCCCCCGAAC
CACGGGGACGTGGTTTTCCTTTGAAAAACACGATGATAATATGGCCACACATATGACCGAGTACAAGCCC
ACGGTGCGCCTCGCCACCCGCGACGACGTCCCCAGGGCCGTACGCACCCTCGCCGCCGCGTTCGCCGACT
ACCCCGCCACGCGCCACACCGTCGATCCGGACCGCCACATCGAGCGGGTCACCGAGCTGCAAGAACTCTT
CCTCACGCGCGTCGGGCTCGACATCGGCAAGGTGTGGGTCGCGGACGACGGCGCCGCGGTGGCGGTCTGG
ACCACGCCGGAGAGCGTCGAAGCGGGGGCGGTGTTCGCCGAGATCGGCCCGCGCATGGCCGAGTTGAGCG
GTTCCCGGCTGGCCGCGCAGCAACAGATGGAAGGCCTCCTGGCGCCGCACCGGCCCAAGGAGCCCGCGTG
GTTCCTGGCCACCGTCGGCGTCTCGCCCGACCACCAGGGCAAGGGTCTGGGCAGCGCCGTCGTGCTCCCC
GGAGTGGAGGCGGCCGAGCGCGCCGGGGTGCCCGCCTTCCTGGAGACCTCCGCGCCCCGCAACCTCCCCT
TCTACGAGCGGCTCGGCTTCACCGTCACCGCCGACGTCGAGGTGCCCGAAGGACCGCGCACCTGGTGCAT
GACCCGCAAGCCCGGTGCCTAAATCGATAGATCCTAATCAACCTCTGGATTACAAAATTTGTGAAAGATT
GACTGGTATTCTTAACTATGTTGCTCCTTTTACGCTATGTGGATACGCTGCTTTAATGCCTTTGTATCAT
GCTATTGCTTCCCGTATGGCTTTCATTTTCTCCTCCTTGTATAAATCCTGGTTGCTGTCTCTTTATGAGG
AGTTGTGGCCCGTTGTCAGGCAACGTGGCGTGGTGTGCACTGTGTTTGCTGACGCAACCCCCACTGGTTG
GGGCATTGCCACCACCTGTCAGCTCCTTTCCGGGACTTTCGCTTTCCCCCTCCCTATTGCCACGGCGGAA
CTCATCGCCGCCTGCCTTGCCCGCTGCTGGACAGGGGCTCGGCTGTTGGGCACTGACAATTCCGTGGTGT
TGTCGGGGAAATCATCGTCCTTTCCTTGGCTGCTCGCCTGTGTTGCCACCTGGATTCTGCGCGGGACGTC
CTTCTGCTACGTCCCTTCGGCCCTCAATCCAGCGGACCTTCCTTCCCGCGGCCTGCTGCCGGCTCTGCGG
CCTCTTCCGCGTCTTCGCCTTCGCCCTCAGACGAGTCGGATCTCCCTTTGGGCCGCCTCCCCGCCTGAGA
TCCTTTAAGACCAATGACTTACAAGGCAGCTGTAGATCTTAGCCACTTTTTAAAAGAAAAGGGGGGACTG
GAAGGGCTAATTCACTCCCAACGAAGACAAGATCTGCTTTTTGCTTGTACTGGGTCTCTCTGGTTAGACC
AGATCTGAGCCTGGGAGCTCTCTGGCTAACTAGGGAACCCACTGCTTAAGCCTCAATAAAGCTTGCCTTG
AGTGCTTCAAGTAGTGTGTGCCCGTCTGTTGTGTGACTCTGGTAACTAGAGATCCCTCAGACCCTTTTAG
TCAGTGTGGAAAATCTCTAGCAGTAGTAGTTCATGTCATCTTATTATTCAGTATTTATAACTTGCAAAGA
AATGAATATCAGAGAGTGAGAGGCCCGGGTTAATTAAGGAAAGGGCTAGATCATTCTTGAAGACGAAAGG
GCCTCGTGATACGCCTATTTTTATAGGTTAATGTCATGATAATAATGGTTTCTTAGACGTCAGGTGGCAC
TTTTCGGGGAAATGTGCGCGGAACCCCTATTTGTTTATTTTTCTAAATACATTCAAATATGTATCCGCTC
ATGAGACAATAACCCTGATAAATGCTTCAATAATATTGAAAAAGGAAGAGTATGAGTATTCAACATTTCC
GTGTCGCCCTTATTCCCTTTTTTGCGGCATTTTGCCTTCCTGTTTTTGCTCACCCAGAAACGCTGGTGAA
AGTAAAAGATGCTGAAGATCAGTTGGGTGCACGAGTGGGTTACATCGAACTGGATCTCAACAGCGGTAAG
ATCCTTGAGAGTTTTCGCCCCGAAGAACGTTTTCCAATGATGAGCACTTTTAAAGTTCTGCTATGTGGCG
CGGTATTATCCCGTGTTGACGCCGGGCAAGAGCAACTCGGTCGCCGCATACACTATTCTCAGAATGACTT
GGTTGAGTACTCACCAGTCACAGAAAAGCATCTTACGGATGGCATGACAGTAAGAGAATTATGCAGTGCT
GCCATAACCATGAGTGATAACACTGCGGCCAACTTACTTCTGACAACGATCGGAGGACCGAAGGAGCTAA
CCGCTTTTTTGCACAACATGGGGGATCATGTAACTCGCCTTGATCGTTGGGAACCGGAGCTGAATGAAGC
CATACCAAACGACGAGCGTGACACCACGATGCCTGTAGCAATGGCAACAACGTTGCGCAAACTATTAACT
GGCGAACTACTTACTCTAGCTTCCCGGCAACAATTAATAGACTGGATGGAGGCGGATAAAGTTGCAGGAC
CACTTCTGCGCTCGGCCCTTCCGGCTGGCTGGTTTATTGCTGATAAATCTGGAGCCGGTGAGCGTGGGTC
TCGCGGTATCATTGCAGCACTGGGGCCAGATGGTAAGCCCTCCCGTATCGTAGTTATCTACACGACGGGG
AGTCAGGCAACTATGGATGAACGAAATAGACAGATCGCTGAGATAGGTGCCTCACTGATTAAGCATTGGT
AACTGTCAGACCAAGTTTACTCATATATACTTTAGATTGATTTAAAACTTCATTTTTAATTTAAAAGGAT
CTAGGTGAAGATCCTTTTTGATAATCTCATGACCAAAATCCCTTAACGTGAGTTTTCGTTCCACTGAGCG
TCAGACCCCGTAGAAAAGATCAAAGGATCTTCTTGAGATCCTTTTTTTCTGCGCGTAATCTGCTGCTTGC
AAACAAAAAAACCACCGCTACCAGCGGTGGTTTGTTTGCCGGATCAAGAGCTACCAACTCTTTTTCCGAA
GGTAACTGGCTTCAGCAGAGCGCAGATACCAAATACTGTTCTTCTAGTGTAGCCGTAGTTAGGCCACCAC
TTCAAGAACTCTGTAGCACCGCCTACATACCTCGCTCTGCTAATCCTGTTACCAGTGGCTGCTGCCAGTG
GCGATAAGTCGTGTCTTACCGGGTTGGACTCAAGACGATAGTTACCGGATAAGGCGCAGCGGTCGGGCTG
AACGGGGGGTTCGTGCACACAGCCCAGCTTGGAGCGAACGACCTACACCGAACTGAGATACCTACAGCGT
GAGCTATGAGAAAGCGCCACGCTTCCCGAAGGGAGAAAGGCGGACAGGTATCCGGTAAGCGGCAGGGTCG
GAACAGGAGAGCGCACGAGGGAGCTTCCAGGGGGAAACGCCTGGTATCTTTATAGTCCTGTCGGGTTTCG
CCACCTCTGACTTGAGCGTCGATTTTTGTGATGCTCGTCAGGGGGGCGGAGCCTATGGAAAAACGCCAGC
AACGCGGCCTTTTTACGGTTCCTGGCCTTTTGCTGGCCTTTTGCTCACATGTTCTTTCCTGCGTTATCCC
CTGATTCTGTGGATAACCGTATTACCGCCTTTGAGTGAGCTGATACCGCTCGCCGCAGCCGAACGACCGA
GCGCAGCGAGTCAGTGAGCGAGGAAGCGGAAGAGCGCCCAATACGCAAACCGCCTCTCCCCGCGCGTTGG
CCGATTCATTAATGCAGCAAGCTCATGGCTGACTAATTTTTTTTATTTATGCAGAGGCCGAGGCCGCCTC
GGCCTCTGAGCTATTCCAGAAGTAGTGAGGAGGCTTTTTTGGAGGCCTAGGCTTTTGCAAAAAGCTCCCC
GTGGCACGACAGGTTTCCCGACTGGAAAGCGGGCAGTGAGCGCAACGCAATTAATGTGAGTTAGCTCACT
CATTAGGCACCCCAGGCTTTACACTTTATGCTTCCGGCTCGTATGTTGTGTGGAATTGTGAGCGGATAAC
AATTTCACACAGGAAACAGCTATGACATGATTACGAATTTCACAAATAAAGCATTTTTTTCACTGCATTC
TAGTTGTGGTTTGTCCAAACTCATCAATGTATCTTATCATGTCTGGATCAACTGGATAACTCAAGCTAAC
CAAAATCATCCCAAACTTCCCACCCCATACCCTATTACCACTGCCAATTACCTGTGGTTTCATTTACTCT
AAACCTGTGATTCCTCTGAATTATTTTCATTTTAAAGAAATTGTATTTGTTAAATATGTACTACAAACTT
AGTAGT
