>Addgene plasmid #116473 | pHAGE-PIK3CA-E453A | depositor partial sequence | sequence record 219347 | insert
ATGCCTCCACGACCATCATCAGGTGAACTGTGGGGCATCCACTTGATGCCCCCAAGAATCCTAGTAGAAT
GTTTACTACCAAATGGAATGATAGTGACTTTAGAATGCCTCCGTGAGGCTACATTAATAACCATAAAGCA
TGAACTATTTAAAGAAGCAAGAAAATACCCCCTCCATCAACTTCTTCAAGATGAATCTTCTTACATTTTC
GTAAGTGTTACTCAAGAAGCAGAAAGGGAAGAATTTTTTGATGAAACAAGACGACTTTGTGACCTTCGGC
TTTTTCAACCCTTTTTAAAAGTAATTGAACCAGTAGGCAACCGTGAAGAAAAGATCCTCAATCGAGAAAT
TGGTTTTGCTATCGGCATGCCAGTGTGTGAATTTGATATGGTTAAAGATCCAGAAGTACAGGACTTCCGA
AGAAATATTCTGAACGTTTGTAAAGAAGCTGTGGATCTTAGGGACCTCAATTCACCTCATAGTAGAGCAA
TGTATGTCTATCCTCCAAATGTAGAATCTTCACCAGAATTGCCAAAGCACATATATAATAAATTAGATAA
AGGGCAAATAATAGTGGTGATCTGGGTAATAGTTTCTCCAAATAATGACAAGCAGAAGTATACTCTGAAA
ATCAACCATGACTGTGTACCAGAACAAGTAATTGCTGAAGCAATCAGGAAAAAAACTCGAAGTATGTTGC
TATCCTCTGAACAACTAAAACTCTGTGTTTTAGAATATCAGGGCAAGTATATTTTAAAAGTGTGTGGATG
TGATGAATACTTCCTAGAAAAATATCCTCTGAGTCAGTATAAGTATATAAGAAGCTGTATAATGCTTGGG
AGGATGCCCAATTTGATGTTGATGGCTAAAGAAAGCCTTTATTCTCAACTGCCAATGGACTGTTTTACAA
TGCCATCTTATTCCAGACGCATTTCCACAGCTACACCATATATGAATGGAGAAACATCTACAAAATCCCT
TTGGGTTATAAATAGTGCACTCAGAATAAAAATTCTTTGTGCAACCTACGTGAATGTAAATATTCGAGAC
ATTGATAAGATCTATGTTCGAACAGGTATCTACCATGGAGGAGAACCCTTATGTGACAATGTGAACACTC
AAAGAGTACCTTGTTCCAATCCCAGGTGGAATGAATGGCTGAATTATGATATATACATTCCTGATCTTCC
TCGTGCTGCTCGACTTTGCCTTTCCATTTGCTCTGTTAAAGGCCGAAAGGGTGCTAAAGAGGAACACTGT
CCATTGGCATGGGGAAATATAAACTTGTTTGATTACACAGACACTCTAGTATCTGGAAAAATGGCTTTGA
ATCTTTGGCCAGTACCTCATGGATTAGCAGATTTGCTGAACCCTATTGGTGTTACTGGATCAAATCCAAA
TAAAGAAACTCCATGCTTAGAGTTGGAGTTTGACTGGTTCAGCAGTGTGGTAAAGTTCCCAGATATGTCA
GTGATTGAAGAGCATGCCAATTGGTCTGTATCCCGAGAAGCAGGATTTAGCTATTCCCACGCAGGACTGA
GTAACAGACTAGCTAGAGACAATGAATTAAGGGAAAATGACAAAGAACAGCTCAAAGCAATTTCTACACG
AGATCCTCTCTCTGAAATCACTGAGCAGGAGAAAGATTTTCTATGGAGTCACAGACACTATTGTGTAACT
ATCCCCGAAATTCTACCCAAATTGCTTCTGTCTGTTAAATGGAATTCTAGAGATGAAGTAGCCCAGATGT
ATTGCTTGGTAAAAGATTGGCCTCCAATCAAACCTGAACAGGCTATGGAACTTCTGGACTGTAATTACCC
AGATCCTATGGTTCGAGGTTTTGCTGTTCGGTGCTTGGAAAAATATTTAACAGATGACAAACTTTCTCAG
TATTTAATTCAGCTAGTACAGGTCCTAAAATATGAACAATATTTGGATAACTTGCTTGTGAGATTTTTAC
TGAAGAAAGCATTGACTAATCAAAGGATTGGGCACTTTTTCTTTTGGCATTTAAAATCTGAGATGCACAA
TAAAACAGTTAGCCAGAGGTTTGGCCTGCTTTTGGAGTCCTATTGTCGTGCATGTGGGATGTATTTGAAG
CACCTGAATAGGCAAGTCGAGGCAATGGAAAAGCTCATTAACTTAACTGACATTCTCAAACAGGAGAAGA
AGGATGAAACACAAAAGGTACAGATGAAGTTTTTAGTTGAGCAAATGAGGCGACCAGATTTCATGGATGC
TCTACAGGGCTTTCTGTCTCCTCTAAACCCTGCTCATCAACTAGGAAACCTCAGGCTTGAAGAGTGTCGA
ATTATGTCCTCTGCAAAAAGGCCACTGTGGTTGAATTGGGAGAACCCAGACATCATGTCAGAGTTACTGT
TTCAGAACAATGAGATCATCTTTAAAAATGGGGATGATTTACGGCAAGATATGCTAACACTTCAAATTAT
TCGTATTATGGAAAATATCTGGCAAAATCAAGGTCTTGATCTTCGAATGTTACCTTATGGTTGTCTGTCA
ATCGGTGACTGTGTGGGACTTATTGAGGTGGTGCGAAATTCTCACACTATTATGCAAATTCAGTGCAAAG
GCGGCTTGAAAGGTGCACTGCAGTTCAACAGCCACACACTACATCAGTGGCTCAAAGACAAGAACAAAGG
AGAAATATATGATGCAGCCATTGACCTGTTTACACGTTCATGTGCTGGATACTGTGTAGCTACCTTCATT
TTGGGAATTGGAGATCGTCACAATAGTAACATCATGGTGAAAGACGATGGACAACTGTTTCATATAGATT
TTGGACACTTTTTGGATCACAAGAAGAAAAAATTTGGTTATAAACGAGAACGTGTGCCATTTGTTTTGAC
ACAGGATTTCTTAATAGTGATTAGTAAAGGAGCCCAAGAATGCACAAAGACAAGAGAATTTGAGAGGTTT
CAGGAGATGTGTTACAAGGCTTATCTAGCTATTCGACAGCATGCCAATCTCTTCATAAATCTTTTCTCAA
TGATGCTTGGCTCTGGAATGCCAGAACTACAATCTTTTGATGACATTGCATACATTCGAAAGACCCTAGC
CTTAGATAAAACTGAGCAAGAGGCTTTGGAGTATTTCATGAAACAAATGAATGATGCACATCATGGTGGC
TGGACAACAAAAATGGATTGGATCTTCCACACAATTAAACAGCATGCATTGAACTGA
